Addgene plasmid #183160: pUC19/mChe-C
Purpose: (Empty Backbone) Plant transient expression vector containing mCherry tag. Unique nucleotide sequences Uc and Ud for cloning at C terminus of mCherry.
Depositing lab: Yao-Guang Liu & Qinlong Zhu. Depositing organization: South China Agricultural University (SCAU). Publication: All-in-one: A Robust Fluorescent Fusion Protein Vector Toolbox for Protein Localization and BiFC Analyses in Plants. Han J, Ma K, Li H, Su J, Zhou L, Tang J, Zhang S, Hou Y, Chen L, Liu YG, Zhu Q. Plant Biotechnol J. 2022 Feb 18. doi: 10.1111/pbi.13790. PubMed 35179286.
Backbone
  Vector backbone: pUC19
  Vector type: Plant Expression
Growth in bacteria
  Bacterial resistance: Ampicillin, 100 μg/mL
  Growth temperature: 37°C
  Growth strain: DH5alpha
  Copy number: High Copy
Gene/Insert
  Gene/Insert name: None
Terms and licenses: Academic/Nonprofit Terms; Industry Terms: Not Available to Industry
How to cite: pUC19/mChe-C was a gift from Yao-Guang Liu & Qinlong Zhu (Addgene plasmid # 183160 ; http://n2t.net/addgene:183160 ; RRID:Addgene_183160)
