[The description below was written by a language model from this plasmid's Addgene catalogue record and pLannotate feature annotations shown in this document.]
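Description:
pUC19/mChe-C is an empty-backbone plant transient expression vector built on pUC19, designed for making fusions to the red fluorescent protein mCherry. It is propagated in E. coli as a high-copy plasmid from the ColE1/pUC-type origin and selected with ampicillin through the β-lactamase (AmpR) gene and its own promoter. Remnants of the pUC19 scaffold are still detectable in the 4,754-nt sequence, including the lac promoter, operator and CAP binding site, and fragments of lacZα, lacI, the multiple cloning site, bom and rop. These are backbone leftovers rather than functional parts of the plant cassette.

The payload is a single plant expression unit in which the cauliflower mosaic virus 35S promoter, a strong constitutive promoter, drives the mCherry coding sequence, with the nopaline synthase (NOS) terminator supplying the polyadenylation signal. Between the promoter and mCherry the annotation software also detects an attB1 Gateway site and a T7 gene 10 ribosome binding site. No gene of interest is present. According to the record, two unique nucleotide sequences called Uc and Ud allow cloning at the C terminus of mCherry, so an inserted coding sequence would be expressed as an mCherry–protein fusion. These sequences are not annotated in the feature table, though the unannotated gap between the end of mCherry and the NOS terminator is the likely place for them.

The plasmid carries no T-DNA borders or plant selection marker in the annotated features, which fits its stated transient-expression role. It belongs to a toolbox of fluorescent fusion vectors intended for protein subcellular localization and BiFC analyses in plants, where it serves as the mCherry-tagging member.
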