Features (pLannotate 1.2.2; 16 found; start..end, strand, type, name):
    535..876     +  promoter       CaMV 35S promoter: strong constitutive promoter from cauliflower mosaic virus
    898..922     +  protein_bind   attB1: mutant version of attB; recombination site for the Gateway® BP reaction BP Clonase™
    934..954     +  RBS            RBS: efficient ribosome binding site from bacteriophage T7 gene 10 (Olins and Rangwala, 1989)
    964..1671    +  CDS            mCherry: mCherry is a basic (constitutively fluorescent) red fluorescent protein published in 2004, derived from Discosoma sp.. It is reported to be a very rapidly-maturing monomer with low acid sensitivity.
   1793..2045    +  terminator     NOS terminator: nopaline synthase terminator and poly(A) signal
   2098..2255    +  CDS            lacZα (fragment): LacZα fragment of β-galactosidase; lacZ fragment
   2261..2360    -  misc_feature   bom (fragment): basis of mobility region from pBR322
   2462..2497    -  CDS            rop (fragment): Rop protein, which maintains plasmids at low copy number; rop
   2592..2696    +  promoter       AmpR promoter: bla
   2697..3557    +  CDS            AmpR: β-lactamase; bla; confers resistance to ampicillin, carbenicillin, and related antibiotics
   3728..4316    +  rep_origin     ori: high-copy-number ColE1/pMB1/pBR322/pUC origin of replication
   4499..4591    +  CDS            lacI (fragment): lac repressor; lacI; The lac repressor binds to the lac operator to inhibit transcription in E. coli. This inhibition can be relieved by adding lactose or isopropyl-β-D-thiogalactopyranoside (IPTG).
   4604..4625    +  protein_bind   CAP binding site: CAP binding activates transcription in the presence of cAMP. E. coli catabolite activator protein
   4640..4670    +  promoter       lac promoter: promoter for the E. coli lac operon
   4678..4694    +  protein_bind   lac operator: The lac repressor binds to the lac operator to inhibit transcription in E. coli. This inhibition can be relieved by adding lactose or isopropyl-β-D-thiogalactopyranoside (IPTG). lac repressor encoded by lacI
   4731..4751    -  misc_feature   MCS (fragment): pUC18/19 multiple cloning site
>Addgene plasmid #183160 | pUC19/mChe-C | addgene full sequence | sequence record 360346 | Addgene NGS Result
GGCGCGCCATTACTCGCATCCATTCTCAGGCTGTCTCGTCTCGTCTCAGATTAGCCTTTTCAATTTCAGA
AAGAATGCTAACCCACAGATGGTTAGAGAGGCTTACGCAGCAGGTCTCATCAAGACGATCTACCCGAGCA
ATAATCTCCAGGAAATCAAATACCTTCCCAAGAAGGTTAAAGATGCAGTCAAAAGATTCAGGACTAACTG
CATCAAGAACACAGAGAAAGATATATTTCTCAAGATCAGAAGTACTATTCCAGTATGGACGATTCAAGGC
TTGCTTCACAAACCAAGGCAAGTAATAGAGATTGGAGTCTCTAAAAAGGTAGTTCCCACTGAATCAAAGG
CCATGGAGTCAAAGATTCAAATAGAGGACCTAACAGAACTCGCCGTAAAGACTGGCGAACAGTTCATACA
GAGTCTCTTACGACTCAATGACAAGAAGAAAATCTTCGTCAACATGGTGGAGCACGACACACTTGTCTAC
TCCAAAAATATCAAAGATACAGTCTCAGAAGACCAAAGGGCAATTGAGACTTTTCAACAAAGGGTAATAT
CCGGAAACCTCCTCGGATTCCATTGCCCAGCTATCTGTCACTTTATTGTGAAGATAGTGGAAAAGGAAGG
TGGCTCCTACAAATGCCATCATTGCGATAAAGGAAAGGCCATCGTTGAAGATGCCTCTGCCGACAGTGGT
CCCAAAGATGGACCCCCACCCACGAGGAGCATCGTGGAAAAAGAAGACGTTCCAACCACGTCTTCAAAGC
AAGTGGATTGATGTGATATCTCCACTGACGTAAGGGATGACGCACAATCCCACTATCCTTCGCAAGACCC
TTCCTCTATATAAGGAAGTTCATTTCATTTGGAGAGAACACGGGGGACTCTAGATCAACAAGTTTGTACA
AAAAAGCAGGCTCCGCGGCCGCCTTGTTTAACTTTAAGAAGGAGCCCTTCACCATGGTGAGCAAGGGCGA
GGAGGATAACATGGCCATCATCAAGGAGTTCATGCGCTTCAAGGTGCACATGGAGGGCTCCGTGAACGGC
CACGAGTTCGAGATCGAGGGCGAGGGCGAGGGCCGCCCCTACGAGGGCACCCAGACCGCCAAGCTGAAGG
TGACCAAGGGTGGCCCCCTGCCCTTCGCCTGGGACATCCTGTCCCCTCAGTTCATGTACGGCTCCAAGGC
CTACGTGAAGCACCCCGCCGACATCCCCGACTACTTGAAGCTGTCCTTCCCCGAGGGCTTCAAGTGGGAG
CGCGTGATGAACTTCGAGGACGGCGGCGTGGTGACCGTGACCCAGGACTCCTCCCTGCAGGACGGCGAGT
TCATCTACAAGGTGAAGCTGCGCGGCACCAACTTCCCCTCCGACGGCCCCGTAATGCAGAAGAAGACCAT
GGGCTGGGAGGCCTCCTCCGAGCGGATGTACCCCGAGGACGGCGCCCTGAAGGGCGAGATCAAGCAGAGG
CTGAAGCTGAAGGACGGCGGCCACTACGACGCTGAGGTCAAGACCACCTACAAGGCCAAGAAGCCCGTGC
AGCTGCCCGGCGCCTACAACGTCAACATCAAGTTGGACATCACCTCCCACAACGAGGACTACACCATCGT
GGAACAGTACGAACGCGCCGAGGGCCGCCACTCCACCGGCGGCATGGACGAGCTGTACAAGCAGAGCCAA
CTCCCTTTACAACCTCACTCAAGTCCGTTAGAGCCCGGGCTCGTTCGCTGCCACCTAAGAATACTCTACG
GTCACATACCCTGATAATAACTCGAGAAGCTCGAATTTCCCCGATCGTTCAAACATTTGGCAATAAAGTT
TCTTAAGATTGAATCCTGTTGCCGGTCTTGCGATGATTATCATATAATTTCTGTTGAATTACGTTAAGCA
TGTAATAATTAACATGTAATGCATGACGTTATTTATGAGATGGGTTTTATGATTAGAGTCCCGCAATTAT
ACATTTAATACGCGATAGAAAACAAAATATAGCGCGCAAACTAGGATAAATTATCGCGCGCGGTGTCATC
TAATGTTACTAGATCGGGCCAGGATACATAGATTACCACAACTCCGAGCCCTTCCACCGGCGCGCCAATT
CACTGGCCGTCGTTTTACAACGTCGTGACTGGGAAAACCCTGGCGTTACCCAACTTAATCGCCTTGCAGC
ACATCCCCCTTTCGCCAGCTGGCGTAATAGCGAAGAGGCCCGCACCGATCGCCCTTCCCAACAGTTGCGC
AGCCTGAATGGCGAATGGCGCCTGATGCGGTATTTTCTCCTTACGCATCTGTGCGGTATTTCACACCGCA
TATGGTGCACTCTCAGTACAATCTGCTCTGATGCCGCATAGTTAAGCCAGCCCCGACACCCGCCAACACC
CGCTGACGCGCCCTGACGGGCTTGTCTGCTCCCGGCATCCGCTTACAGACAAGCTGTGACCGTCTCCGGG
AGCTGCATGTGTCAGAGGTTTTCACCGTCATCACCGAAACGCGCGAGACGAAAGGGCCTCGTGATACGCC
TATTTTTATAGGTTAATGTCATGATAATAATGGTTTCTTAGACGTCAGGTGGCACTTTTCGGGGAAATGT
GCGCGGAACCCCTATTTGTTTATTTTTCTAAATACATTCAAATATGTATCCGCTCATGAGACAATAACCC
TGATAAATGCTTCAATAATATTGAAAAAGGAAGAGTATGAGTATTCAACATTTCCGTGTCGCCCTTATTC
CCTTTTTTGCGGCATTTTGCCTTCCTGTTTTTGCTCACCCAGAAACGCTGGTGAAAGTAAAAGATGCTGA
AGATCAGTTGGGTGCACGAGTGGGTTACATCGAACTGGATCTCAACAGCGGTAAGATCCTTGAGAGTTTT
CGCCCCGAAGAACGTTTTCCAATGATGAGCACTTTTAAAGTTCTGCTATGTGGCGCGGTATTATCCCGTA
TTGACGCCGGGCAAGAGCAACTCGGTCGCCGCATACACTATTCTCAGAATGACTTGGTTGAGTACTCACC
AGTCACAGAAAAGCATCTTACGGATGGCATGACAGTAAGAGAATTATGCAGTGCTGCCATAACCATGAGT
GATAACACTGCGGCCAACTTACTTCTGACAACGATCGGAGGACCGAAGGAGCTAACCGCTTTTTTGCACA
ACATGGGGGATCATGTAACTCGCCTTGATCGTTGGGAACCGGAGCTGAATGAAGCCATACCAAACGACGA
GCGTGACACCACGATGCCTGTAGCAATGGCAACAACGTTGCGCAAACTATTAACTGGCGAACTACTTACT
CTAGCTTCCCGGCAACAATTAATAGACTGGATGGAGGCGGATAAAGTTGCAGGACCACTTCTGCGCTCGG
TCCTTCCGGCTGGCTGGTTTATTGCTGATAAATCTGGAGCCGGTGAGCGTGGGTCTCGCGGTATCATTGC
AGCACTGGGGCCAGATGGTAAGCCCTCCCGTATCGTAGTTATCTACACGACGGGGAGTCAGGCAACTATG
GATGAACGAAATAGACAGATCGCTGAGATAGGTGCCTCACTGATTAAGCATTGGTAACTGTCAGACCAAG
TTTACTCATATATACTTTAGATTGATTTAAAACTTCATTTTTAATTTAAAAGGATCTAGGTGAAGATCCT
TTTTGATAATCTCATGACCAAAATCCCTTAACGTGAGTTTTCGTTCCACTGAGCGTCAGACCCCGTAGAA
AAGATCAAAGGATCTTCTTGAGATCCTTTTTTTCTGCGCGTAATCTGCTGCTTGCAAACAAAAAAACCAC
CGCTACCAGCGGTGGTTTGTTTGCCGGATCAAGAGCTACCAACTCTTTTTCCGAAGGTAACTGGCTTCAG
CAGAGCGCAGATACCAAATACTGTTCTTCTAGTGTAGCCGTAGTTAGGCCACCACTTCAAGAACTCTGTA
GCACCGCCTACATACCTCGCTCTGCTAATCCTGTTACCAGTGGCTGCTGCCAGTGGCGATAAGTCGTGTC
TTACCGGGTTGGACTCAAGACGATAGTTACCGGATAAGGCGCAGCGGTCGGGCTGAACGGGGGGTTCGTG
CACACAGCCCAGCTTGGAGCGAACGACCTACACCGAACTGAGATACCTACAGCGTGAGCTATGAGAAAGC
GCCACGCTTCCCGAAGGGAGAAAGGCGGACAGGTATCCGGTAAGCGGCAGGGTCGGAACAGGAGAGCGCA
CGAGGGAGCTTCCAGGGGGAAACGCCTGGTATCTTTATAGTCCTGTCGGGTTTCGCCACCTCTGACTTGA
GCGTCGATTTTTGTGATGCTCGTCAGGGGGGCGGAGCCTATGGAAAAACGCTAGCAACGCGGCCTTTTTA
CGGTTCCTGGCCTTTTGCTGGCCTTTTGCTCACATGTTCTTTCCTGCGTTATCCCCTGATTCTGTGGATA
ACCGTATTACCGCCTTTGAGTGAGCTGATACCGCTCGCCGCAGCCGAACGACCGAGCGCAGCGAGTCAGT
GAGCGAGGAAGCGGAAGAGCGCCCAATACGCAAACCGCCTCTCCCCGCGCGTTGGCCGATTCATTAATGC
AGCTGGCACGACAGGTTTCCCGACTGGAAAGCGGGCAGTGAGCGCAACGCAATTAATGTGAGTTAGCTCA
CTCATTAGGCACCCCAGGCTTTACACTTTATGCTTCCGGCTCGTATGTTGTGTGGAATTGTGAGCGGATA
ACAATTTCACACAGGAAACAGCTATGACCATGATTACGCCAAGCTTGCATGCCTGCAGGTCCCC
